>Addgene plasmid #72957 | pTU2-D-RFP | depositor full sequence | sequence record 447521 | pTU2-D-RFP sequence 3167 bps
GGTCTCATCGAATCTAGAGACGCAATACGCAAACCGCCTCTCCCCGCGCGTTGGCCGATTCATTAATGCA
GCTGGCACGACAGGTTTCCCGACTGGAAAGCGGGCAGTGAGCGCAACGCAATTAATGTGAGTTAGCTCAC
TCATTAGGCACCCCAGGCTTTACACTTTATGCTTCCGGCTCGTATGTTGTGTGGAATTGTGAGCGGATAA
CAATTTCACACATACTAGAGAAAGAGGAGAAATACTAGATGGCTTCCTCCGAAGACGTTATCAAAGAGTT
CATGCGTTTCAAAGTTCGTATGGAAGGTTCCGTTAACGGTCACGAGTTCGAAATCGAAGGTGAAGGTGAA
GGTCGTCCGTACGAAGGTACCCAGACCGCTAAACTGAAAGTTACCAAAGGTGGTCCGCTGCCGTTCGCTT
GGGACATCCTGTCCCCGCAGTTCCAGTACGGTTCCAAAGCTTACGTTAAACACCCGGCTGACATCCCGGA
CTACCTGAAACTGTCCTTCCCGGAAGGTTTCAAATGGGAACGTGTTATGAACTTCGAAGACGGTGGTGTT
GTTACCGTTACCCAGGACTCCTCCCTGCAAGACGGTGAGTTCATCTACAAAGTTAAACTGCGTGGTACCA
ACTTCCCGTCCGACGGTCCGGTTATGCAGAAAAAAACCATGGGTTGGGAAGCTTCCACCGAACGTATGTA
CCCGGAAGACGGTGCTCTGAAAGGTGAAATCAAAATGCGTCTGAAACTGAAAGACGGTGGTCACTACGAC
GCTGAAGTTAAAACCACCTACATGGCTAAAAAACCGGTTCAGCTGCCGGGTGCTTACAAAACCGACATCA
AACTGGACATCACCTCCCACAACGAAGACTACACCATCGTTGAACAGTACGAACGTGCTGAAGGTCGTCA
CTCCACCGGTGCTTAATAACGCTGATAGTGCTAGTGTAGATCGCTACTAGAGCCAGGCATCAAATAAAAC
GAAAGGCTCAGTCGAAAGACTGGGCCTTTCGTTTTATCTGTTGTTTGTCGGTGAACGCTCTCTACTAGAG
TCACACTGGCTCACCTTCGGGTGGGCCTTTCTGCGTTTATACGTCTCATTAGTGTTAGAGACCCTGCAGT
CCGGCAAAAAAGGGCAAGGTGTCACCACCCTGCCCTTTTTCTTTAAAACCGAAAAGATTACTTCGCGTTA
TGCAGGCTTCCTCGCTCACTGACTCGCTGCGCTCGGTCGTTCGGCTGCGGCGAGCGGTATCAGCTCACTC
AAAGGCGGTAATACGGTTATCCACAGAATCAGGGGATAACGCAGGAAAGAACATGTGAGCAAAAGGCCAG
CAAAAGGCCAGGAACCGTAAAAAGGCCGCGTTGCTGGCGTTTTTCCACAGGCTCCGCCCCCCTGACGAGC
ATCACAAAAATCGACGCTCAAGTCAGAGGTGGCGAAACCCGACAGGACTATAAAGATACCAGGCGTTTCC
CCCTGGAAGCTCCCTCGTGCGCTCTCCTGTTCCGACCCTGCCGCTTACCGGATACCTGTCCGCCTTTCTC
CCTTCGGGAAGCGTGGCGCTTTCTCATAGCTCACGCTGTAGGTATCTCAGTTCGGTGTAGGTCGTTCGCT
CCAAGCTGGGCTGTGTGCACGAACCCCCCGTTCAGCCCGACCGCTGCGCCTTATCCGGTAACTATCGTCT
TGAGTCCAACCCGGTAAGACACGACTTATCGCCACTGGCAGCAGCCACTGGTAACAGGATTAGCAGAGCG
AGGTATGTAGGCGGTGCTACAGAGTTCTTGAAGTGGTGGCCTAACTACGGCTACACTAGAAGAACAGTAT
TTGGTATCTGCGCTCTGCTGAAGCCAGTTACCTTCGGAAAAAGAGTTGGTAGCTCTTGATCCGGCAAACA
AACCACCGCTGGTAGCGGTGGTTTTTTTGTTTGCAAGCAGCAGATTACGCGCAGAAAAAAAGGATCTCAA
GAAGATCCTTTGATCTTTTCTACGGGGTCTGACGCTCAGTGGAACGAAAACTCACGTTAAGGGATTTTGG
TCATGAGATTATCAAAAAGGATCTTCACCTAGATCCTTTTAAATTAAAAATGAAGTTTTAAATCAATCTA
AAGTATATATGAGTAAACTTGGTCTGACAGCTCGAGGCTTGGATTCTCACCAATAAAAAACGCCCGGCGG
CAACCGAGCGTTCTGAACAAATCCAGATGGAGTTCTGAGGTCATTACTGGATCTATCAACAGGAGTCCAA
GCGAGCTCGATATCAAATTACGCCCCGCCCTGCCACTCATCGCAGTACTGTTGTAATTCATTAAGCATTC
TGCCGACATGGAAGCCATCACAAACGGCATGATGAACCTGAATCGCCAGCGGCATCAGCACCTTGTCGCC
TTGCGTATAATATTTGCCCATGGTGAAAACGGGGGCGAAGAAGTTGTCCATATTGGCCACGTTTAAATCA
AAACTGGTGAAACTCACCCAGGGATTGGCTGACACGAAAAACATATTCTCAATAAACCCTTTAGGGAAAT
AGGCCAGGTTTTCACCGTAACACGCCACATCTTGCGAATATATGTGTAGAAACTGCCGGAAATCGTCGTG
GTATTCACTCCAGAGCGATGAAAACGTTTCAGTTTGCTCATGGAAAACGGTGTAACAAGGGTGAACACTA
TCCCATATCACCAGCTCACCGTCTTTCATTGCCATACGAAATTCCGGATGAGCATTCATCAGGCGGGCAA
GAATGTGAATAAAGGCCGGATAAAACTTGTGCTTATTTTTCTTTACGGTCTTTAAAAAGGCCGTAATATC
CAGCTGAACGGTCTGGTTATAGGTACATTGAGCAACTGACTGAAATGCCTCAAAATGTTCTTTACGATGC
CATTGGGATATATCAACGGTGGTATATCCAGTGATTTTTTTCTCCATTTTAGCTTCCTTAGCTCCTGAAA
ATCTCGATAACTCAAAAAATACGCCCGGTAGTGATCTTATTTCATTATGGTGAAAGTTGGAACCTCTTAC
GTGCCCGATCAACTCGAGTGCCACCTGACGTCTAAGAAACCATTATTATCATGACATTAACCTATAAAAA
TAGGCGTATCACGAGGCAGAATTTCAGATAAAAAAAATCCTTAGCTTTCGCTAAGGATGATTTCTGGAAT
TCGCGGCCGCTTCTAGA
Features (pLannotate 1.2.2; 14 found; start..end, strand, type, name):
     23..110     +  CDS            lacI (fragment): lac repressor; lacI; The lac repressor binds to the lac operator to inhibit transcription in E. coli. This inhibition can be relieved by adding lactose or isopropyl-β-D-thiogalactopyranoside (IPTG).
    123..144     +  protein_bind   CAP binding site: CAP binding activates transcription in the presence of cAMP. E. coli catabolite activator protein
    159..189     +  promoter       lac promoter: promoter for the E. coli lac operon
    197..213     +  protein_bind   lac operator: The lac repressor binds to the lac operator to inhibit transcription in E. coli. This inhibition can be relieved by adding lactose or isopropyl-β-D-thiogalactopyranoside (IPTG). lac repressor encoded by lacI
    249..923     +  CDS            mRFP1: mRFP1 is a basic (constitutively fluorescent) red fluorescent protein published in 2002, derived from Discosoma sp.. It is reported to be a somewhat slowly-maturing monomer with low acid sensitivity.
    971..1042    +  terminator     rrnB T1 terminator: transcription terminator T1 from the E. coli rrnB gene
   1058..1085    +  terminator     T7Te terminator: phage T7 early transcription terminator
   1120..1177    +  terminator     his operon terminator: This putative transcriptin terminator from the E. coli his operon has a 2-bp deletion introduced during synthesis. Its efficiency has not been determined.
   1372..1960    -  rep_origin     ori: high-copy-number ColE1/pMB1/pBR322/pUC origin of replication
   2143..2237    -  terminator     lambda t0 terminator: transcription terminator from phage lambda
   2261..2917    -  CDS            cat: CAT_ECOLX - Experimental evidence at protein level: Swiss-Prot protein existence level 1. This enzyme is an effector of chloramphenicol resistance in bacteria. From Escherichia coli. This protein is used as a marker in many commonly used cloning vectors, such as pACYC184.
   2918..3015    -  promoter       cat promoter: promoter of the E. coli cat gene encoding chloramphenicol acetyltransferase
   3101..3144    -  terminator     bacterial terminator: putative bacterial transcription terminator
   3147..1       +  misc_feature   BioBrick prefix (across the origin): BioBrick prefix for parts that do not start with "ATG"
