[The description below was written by a language model from this plasmid's Addgene catalogue record and pLannotate feature annotations shown in this document.]
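Description:
pTU2-D-RFP is a Level 2 destination vector from the EcoFlex MoClo (modular Golden Gate-style) cloning kit for E. coli synthetic biology. It is built on the iGEM pSB1C3 backbone and occupies "position D" in the kit's hierarchy, where it receives four or five transcription units previously built in Level 1 vectors (the A–D or A–E sets) to form a multi-gene assembly. The plasmid is propagated in E. coli from a high-copy ColE1/pUC-type origin and selected with chloramphenicol through a cat gene driven by its own promoter and followed by the lambda t0 terminator. The record notes a silent C435G change in cat that removes an internal BsmBI site, which suggests BsmBI is used in the assembly scheme, although the record does not state which enzyme is used at this level and the cloning sites are listed as unknown.

The placeholder insert is an mRFP1 expression cassette. It consists of a CAP binding site, lac promoter and lac operator (preceded by a small residual lacI fragment) driving the red fluorescent protein, followed by the rrnB T1 and T7Te terminators. In MoClo-type destination vectors a cassette like this generally serves as a visual dropout marker, so that colonies keeping the parental vector turn red while those in which the assembled transcription units have replaced the RFP cassette stay uncoloured. Additional terminators flank the cloning region (a his operon terminator downstream and a putative bacterial terminator upstream) and help insulate it from backbone transcription. A BioBrick prefix inherited from pSB1C3 also remains. The annotated sequence is 3,167 nt, close to the listed backbone size.
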