Addgene plasmid #72957: pTU2-D-RFP
Purpose: Level 2 Destination vector - Position D - Assembly of 4-5 TU's from Level 1-ABCD or ABCDE
Depositing lab: Paul Freemont. Depositing organization: Imperial College London. Publication: EcoFlex: A Multifunctional MoClo Kit for E. coli Synthetic Biology. Moore SJ, Lai HE, Kelwick RJ, Chee SM, Bell DJ, Polizzi KM, Freemont PS. ACS Synth Biol. 2016 May 2. 10.1021/acssynbio.6b00031 PubMed 27096716.
Backbone
  Vector backbone: pSB1C3
  Backbone manufacturer: iGEM
  Backbone size w/o insert (bp): 3185
  Vector type: Synthetic Biology
Growth in bacteria
  Bacterial resistance: Chloramphenicol, 25 μg/mL
  Growth temperature: 37°C
  Growth strain: JM109
  Copy number: High Copy
Gene/Insert
  Gene/Insert name: Level 2 - D site (alt name: RFP)
  Species: Synthetic
  Mutation: CAT gene - C435G (nucleotide) - silent mutagenesis to remove BsmBI site
  Cloning method: Restriction Enzyme; 5′ cloning site Unknown (unknown if destroyed); 3′ cloning site Unknown (unknown if destroyed)
  Sequencing primers: 5′ VF2 (5' tgccacctgacgtctaagaa 3'); 3′ VR (5' attaccgcctttgagtgagc 3')
Terms and licenses: Academic/Nonprofit Terms; Industry Terms: Not Available to Industry
How to cite: pTU2-D-RFP was a gift from Paul Freemont (Addgene plasmid # 72957 ; http://n2t.net/addgene:72957 ; RRID:Addgene_72957)
