>Addgene plasmid #72957 | pTU2-D-RFP | depositor partial sequence | sequence record 133802 | Golden Gate MCS - Partial sequence between 2 BsaI sites (GGTCTCANNNN and NNNNAGAGACC) - Backbone pTU2-A-RFP
GGTCTCATCGAATCTAGAGACGCAATACGCAAACCGCCTCTCCCCGCGCGTTGGCCGATTCATTAATGCA
GCTGGCACGACAGGTTTCCCGACTGGAAAGCGGGCAGTGAGCGCAACGCAATTAATGTGAGTTAGCTCAC
TCATTAGGCACCCCAGGCTTTACACTTTATGCTTCCGGCTCGTATGTTGTGTGGAATTGTGAGCGGATAA
CAATTTCACACATACTAGAGAAAGAGGAGAAATACTAGATGGCTTCCTCCGAAGACGTTATCAAAGAGTT
CATGCGTTTCAAAGTTCGTATGGAAGGTTCCGTTAACGGTCACGAGTTCGAAATCGAAGGTGAAGGTGAA
GGTCGTCCGTACGAAGGTACCCAGACCGCTAAACTGAAAGTTACCAAAGGTGGTCCGCTGCCGTTCGCTT
GGGACATCCTGTCCCCGCAGTTCCAGTACGGTTCCAAAGCTTACGTTAAACACCCGGCTGACATCCCGGA
CTACCTGAAACTGTCCTTCCCGGAAGGTTTCAAATGGGAACGTGTTATGAACTTCGAAGACGGTGGTGTT
GTTACCGTTACCCAGGACTCCTCCCTGCAAGACGGTGAGTTCATCTACAAAGTTAAACTGCGTGGTACCA
ACTTCCCGTCCGACGGTCCGGTTATGCAGAAAAAAACCATGGGTTGGGAAGCTTCCACCGAACGTATGTA
CCCGGAAGACGGTGCTCTGAAAGGTGAAATCAAAATGCGTCTGAAACTGAAAGACGGTGGTCACTACGAC
GCTGAAGTTAAAACCACCTACATGGCTAAAAAACCGGTTCAGCTGCCGGGTGCTTACAAAACCGACATCA
AACTGGACATCACCTCCCACAACGAAGACTACACCATCGTTGAACAGTACGAACGTGCTGAAGGTCGTCA
CTCCACCGGTGCTTAATAACGCTGATAGTGCTAGTGTAGATCGCTACTAGAGCCAGGCATCAAATAAAAC
GAAAGGCTCAGTCGAAAGACTGGGCCTTTCGTTTTATCTGTTGTTTGTCGGTGAACGCTCTCTACTAGAG
TCACACTGGCTCACCTTCGGGTGGGCCTTTCTGCGTTTATACGTCTCATTAGTGTTAGAGACC
