>Addgene plasmid #72957 | pTU2-D-RFP | addgene partial sequence | sequence record 140561 | RNAde-BB-1F 5'-tgccacctgacgtctaagaa-3'
TAGGCGTATCACGAGGCAGAATTTCAGATAAAAAAAATCCTTAGCTTTCGCTAAGGATGATTTCTGGAAT
TCGCGGCCGCTTCTAGAGGTCTCATCGAATCTAGAGACGCAATACGCAAACCGCCTCTCCCCGCGCGTTG
GCCGATTCATTAATGCAGCTGGCACGACAGGTTTCCCGACTGGAAAGCGGGCAGTGAGCGCAACGCAATT
AATGTGAGTTAGCTCACTCATTAGGCACCCCAGGCTTTACACTTTATGCTTCCGGCTCGTATGTTGTGTG
GAATTGTGAGCGGATAACAATTTCACACATACTAGAGAAAGAGGAGAAATACTAGATGGCTTCCTCCGAA
GACGTTATCAAAGAGTTCATGCGTTTCAAAGTTCGTATGGAAGGTTCCGTTAACGGTCACGAGTTCGAAA
TCGAAGGTGAAGGTGAAGGTCGTCCGTACGAAGGTACCCAGACCGCTAAACTGAAAGTTACCAAAGGTGG
TCCGCTGCCGTTCGCTTGGGACATCCTGTCCCCGCAGTTCCAGTACGGTTCCAAAGCTTACGTTAAACAC
CCGGCTGACATCCCGGACTACCTGAAACTGTCCTTCCCGGAAGGTTTCAAATGGGAACGTGTTATGAACT
TCGAAGACGGTGGTGTTGTTACCGTTACCCAGGACTCCTCCCTGCAAGACGGTGAGTTCATCTACAAAGT
TAAACTGCGTGGTACCAACTTCCCGTCCGACGGTCCGGTTATGCAGAAAAAAACCATGGGTTGGGAAGCT
TCCACCGAACGTATGTACCCGGAAGACGGTGCTCTGAAAGGTGAAATCAAAATGCGTCTGAA
