>Addgene plasmid #72957 | pTU2-D-RFP | addgene partial sequence | sequence record 141370 | RNAde-BB-2R 5'-attaccgcctttgagtgagc -3'
GCGAGTCAGTGAGCGAGGAAGCCTGCATAACGCGAAGTAATCTTTTCGGTTTTAAAGAAAAAGGGCAGGG
TGGTGACACCTTGCCCTTTTTTGCCGGACTGCAGGGTCTCTAACACTAATGAGACGTATAAACGCAGAAA
GGCCCACCCGAAGGTGAGCCAGTGTGACTCTAGTAGAGAGCGTTCACCGACAAACAACAGATAAAACGAA
AGGCCCAGTCTTTCGACTGAGCCTTTCGTTTTATTTGATGCCTGGCTCTAGTAGCGATCTACACTAGCAC
TATCAGCGTTATTAAGCACCGGTGGAGTGACGACCTTCAGCACGTTCGTACTGTTCAACGATGGTGTAGT
CTTCGTTGTGGGAGGTGATGTCCAGTTTGATGTCGGTTTTGTAAGCACCCGGCAGCTGAACCGGTTTTTT
AGCCATGTAGGTGGTTTTAACTTCAGCGTCGTAGTGACCACCGTCTTTCAGTTTCAGACGCATTTTGATT
TCACCTTTCAGAGCACCGTCTTCCGGGTACATACGTTCGGTGGAAGCTTCCCAACCCATGGTTTTTTTCT
GCATAACCGGACCGTCGGACGGGAAGTTGGTACCACGCAGTTTAACTTTGTAGATGAACTCACCGTCTTG
CAGGGAGGAGTCCTGGGTAACGGTAACAACACCACCGTCTTCGAAGTTCATAACACGTTCCCATTTGAAA
CCTTCCGGGAAGGACAGTTTCAGGTAGTCCGGGATGTCAGCCGGGTGTTTAACGTAAGCTTTGGAACCGT
ACTGGAACTGCGGGGACAGGATGTCCCAAGCGAACGGCAGCGGACCACCTTTGGTAACTTTCAGTTTAGC
GGTCTGGGTACCTTCGTACGGACGAC
